Addgene plasmid #205388: pICH41276(3Uter)-tAT1G54080
Purpose: MoClo lvl0 3'UTR+Terminator part
Depositing lab: Jennifer Nemhauser. Depositing organization: University of Washington. Publication: Building a pipeline to identify and engineer constitutive and repressible promoters. Yang EJY, Nemhauser JL. Quant Plant Biol. 2023 Oct 19;4:e12. doi: 10.1017/qpb.2023.10. eCollection 2023. PubMed 37901686.
Backbone
  Vector backbone: pICH41276
  Backbone manufacturer: Sylvestre Marillonnet Lab
  Vector type: Synthetic Biology
Growth in bacteria
  Bacterial resistance: Spectinomycin, 50 μg/mL
  Growth temperature: 37°C
  Growth strain: DH5alpha
  Copy number: High Copy
Gene/Insert
  Gene/Insert name: tAT1G54080
  Species: A. thaliana (mustard weed)
  Insert size (bp): 417
  Cloning method: Restriction Enzyme; 5′ cloning site unknown (unknown if destroyed)
Terms and licenses: Academic/Nonprofit Terms; Industry Terms: Not Available to Industry
How to cite: pICH41276(3Uter)-tAT1G54080 was a gift from Jennifer Nemhauser (Addgene plasmid # 205388 ; http://n2t.net/addgene:205388 ; RRID:Addgene_205388)
