[The description below was written by a language model from this plasmid's Addgene catalogue record and pLannotate feature annotations shown in this document.]
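Description:
pICH41276(3Uter)-tAT1G54080 is a small (about 2.7 kb) level 0 part plasmid for the MoClo Golden Gate modular cloning system, built in the pICH41276 acceptor backbone, which is the level 0 position reserved for combined 3′UTR-plus-terminator modules. It is a purely bacterial storage vector. It replicates at high copy in E. coli from a ColE1/pUC-type origin and is selected with spectinomycin through an aadA (streptomycin/spectinomycin adenylyltransferase) gene that spans the numbering origin of the circular sequence. An AmpR (bla) promoter lies upstream of aadA and probably drives its expression. The short integrase, gentamicin acetyltransferase and lacI fragments picked up by automated annotation appear to be non-functional remnants, the first two probably from the integron-derived resistance cassette, rather than working genes.

The payload is a 417 bp fragment from Arabidopsis thaliana corresponding to the 3′ untranslated region and transcription terminator of the locus AT1G54080. The feature table does not annotate this insert, but an unannotated stretch between the lacI fragment and the AmpR promoter is large enough to hold it. The exact cloning sites are not recorded. In standard MoClo design, level 0 parts are flanked by type IIS restriction sites so they can be released with defined overhangs. The part can then be joined in a one-pot reaction with promoter, 5′UTR and coding sequence modules to form a level 1 transcription unit. It carries no promoter or coding sequence of its own for plants. Its role is to supply the transcript 3′ end processing and termination signals for plant expression constructs, and it was deposited with work on identifying and engineering constitutive and repressible plant promoters.
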