Features (pLannotate 1.2.2; 6 found; start..end, strand, type, name):
    302..890     +  rep_origin     ori: high-copy-number ColE1/pMB1/pBR322/pUC origin of replication
   1073..1122    +  CDS            lacI (fragment): lac repressor; lacI; The lac repressor binds to the lac operator to inhibit transcription in E. coli. This inhibition can be relieved by adding lactose or isopropyl-β-D-thiogalactopyranoside (IPTG).
   1684..1788    +  promoter       AmpR promoter: bla
   1779..1859    -  CDS            int (fragment): INT2_ECOLX - Protein inferred from homology: Swiss-Prot protein existence level 3. Putative integrase believed to be involved in the insertion of antibiotic resistance genes into plasmids and transposons. From Escherichia coli.
   1947..2003    +  CDS            GmR (fragment): gentamycin acetyltransferase; aacC1; confers resistance to gentamycin
   2010..128     +  CDS            aadA (across the origin): S3AD_ECOLX - Experimental evidence at protein level: Swiss-Prot protein existence level 1. Mediates bacterial resistance to the antibiotics streptomycin and spectinomycin. From Escherichia coli.
>Addgene plasmid #205388 | pICH41276(3Uter)-tAT1G54080 | addgene full sequence | sequence record 404902 | Addgene NGS Result
AGCCCGTCATACTTGAAGCTAGACAGGCTTATCTTGGACAAGAAGAAGATCGCTTGGCCTCGCGCGCAGA
TCAGTTGGAAGAATTTGTCCATTACGTAAAAGGCGAGATCACCAAGGTAGTCGGCAAATAACTGTCAGAC
CAAGTTTACTCATATATACTTTAGATTGATTTAAAACTTCATTTTTAATTTAAAAGGATCTAGGTGAAGA
TCCTTTTTGATAATCTCATGACCAAAATCCCTTAACGTGAGTTTTCGTTCCACTGAGCGTCAGACCCCGT
AGAAAAGATCAAAGGATCTTCTTGAGATCCTTTTTTTCTGCGCGTAATCTGCTGCTTGCAAACAAAAAAA
CCACCGCTACCAGCGGTGGTTTGTTTGCCGGATCAAGAGCTACCAACTCTTTTTCCGAAGGTAACTGGCT
TCAGCAGAGCGCAGATACCAAATACTGTTCTTCTAGTGTAGCCGTAGTTAGGCCACCACTTCAAGAACTC
TGTAGCACCGCCTACATACCTCGCTCTGCTAATCCTGTTACCAGTGGCTGCTGCCAGTGGCGATAAGTCG
TGTCTTACCGGGTTGGACTCAAGACGATAGTTACCGGATAAGGCGCAGCGGTCGGGCTGAACGGGGGGTT
CGTGCACACAGCCCAGCTTGGAGCGAACGACCTACACCGAACTGAGATACCTACAGCGTGAGCTATGAGA
AAGCGCCACGCTTCCCGAAGGGAGAAAGGCGGACAGGTATCCGGTAAGCGGCAGGGTCGGAACAGGAGAG
CGCACGAGGGAGCTTCCAGGGGGAAACGCCTGGTATCTTTATAGTCCTGTCGGGTTTCGCCACCTCTGAC
TTGAGCGTCGATTTTTGTGATGCTCGTCAGGGGGGCGGAGCCTATGGAAAAACGCCAGCAACGCGGCCTT
TTTACGGTTCCTGGCCTTTTGCTGGCCTTTTGCTCACATGTTCTTTCCTGCGTTATCCCCTGATTCTGTG
GATAACCGTATTACCGCCTTTGAGTGAGCTGATACCGCTCGCCGCAGCCGAACGACCGAGCGCAGCGAGT
CAGTGAGCGAGGAAGCGGAAGAGCGCCCAATACGCAAACCGCCTCTCCCCGCGCGTTGGCCGATTCATTA
ATCACTCTGTGGTCTCAGCTTTAAACCCTCTTCACTGGCTCTGAGATACCTTTTTCTGTTTCTTTCTTTT
TCTTCTTCTTAATTTTATAACTTTCTTGCTTTTTCTAGACCTTCCTTGTTCAAGAGTCTTTATGTATGTG
TCTCTTTCATTTAAAGCCGTTGGTTTTATTTATGTATGCAGAGCTTTATGCTCAGTTTGTAACCTATAGG
TCTTACTTGGATTGTAAGCCAAGCAATAAGACAACATCAAATAAAAGGGGATTTGGTTTTCTGGGGTTAA
TGTTGTTTGTGGTTCTGTAATGATAGGTTTGAAACAAAGTAATTTGTCTTTTATAAAAGTTTTATAGTTT
CATTTCTCATGTTAGTACTTTATTTTGTCGGAAATCCAGTTTAACTAAGCATCAAGTGTTCTGTCCACGA
GTGTCCTTTGCCATGCAGCGCTTGAGACCACGAAGTGGCTCTTCAGTGGACGAAAGGGCCTCGTGATACG
CCTATTTTTATAGGTTAATGTCATGATAATAATGGTTTCTTAGACGTCAGGTGGCACTTTTCGGGGAAAT
GTGCGCGGAACCCCTATTTGTTTATTTTTCTAAATACATTCAAATATGTATCCGCTCATGAGACAATAAC
CCTGATAAATGCTTCAATAATATTGAAAAAGGAAGAGTATGCGCTCACGCAACTGGTCCAGAACCTTGAC
CGAACGCAGCGGTGGTAACGGCGCAGTGGCGGTTTTCATGGCTTGTTATGACTGTTTTTTTTTGGGGTAC
AGTCTATGCCTCGGGCATCCAAGCAGCAAGCGCGTTACGCCGTGGGTCGATGTTTGATGTTATGGAGCAG
CAACGATGTTACGCAGCAGGGCAGTCGCCCTAAAACAAAGTTAAACATCATGAGGGAAGCGGTGATCGCC
GAAGTATCGACTCAACTATCAGAGGTAGTTGGCGTCATCGAGCGCCATCTCGAACCGACGTTGCTGGCCG
TACATTTGTACGGCTCCGCAGTGGATGGCGGCCTGAAGCCACACAGCGATATTGATTTGCTGGTTACGGT
GACCGTAAGGCTTGATGAAACAACGCGGCGAGCTTTGATCAACGACCTTTTGGAAACTTCGGCTTCCCCT
GGAGAGAGCGAGATTCTCCGCGCTGTAGAAGTCACCATTGTTGTGCACGACGACATCATTCCGTGGCGTT
ATCCAGCTAAGCGCGAACTGCAATTTGGAGAATGGCAGCGCAATGACATTCTTGCAGGTATCTTCGAGCC
AGCCACGATCGACATTGATCTGGCTATCTTGCTGACAAAAGCAAGAGAACATAGCGTTGCCTTGGTAGGT
CCAGCGGCGGAGGAACTCTTTGATCCGGTTCCTGAACAGGATCTATTTGAGGCGCTAAATGAAACCTTAA
CGCTATGGAACTCGCCGCCCGACTGGGCTGGCGATGAGCGAAATGTAGTGCTTACGTTGTCCCGCATTTG
GTACAGCGCAGTAACCGGCAAAATCGCGCCGAAGGATGTCGCTGCCGACTGGGCAATGGAGCGCCTGCCG
GCCCAGTATC
